LOCUS       Exported 7233 bp ds-DNA circular SYN 12-MAY-2021
DEFINITION  mammalian expression, proximity labelling, mitochondrial
            relocalisation.
ACCESSION   .
VERSION     .
KEYWORDS    pX49
SOURCE      synthetic DNA construct
  ORGANISM  synthetic DNA construct
REFERENCE   1 (bases 1 to 7233)
  AUTHORS   Gillingham AK, Bertram J, Begum F, Munro S
  TITLE     In vivo identification of GTPase interactors by mitochondrial
            relocalization and proximity biotinylation.
  JOURNAL   Elife. 2019 Jul 11;8. pii: 45916. doi: 10.7554/eLife.45916.
  PUBMED    31294692
REFERENCE   2 (bases 1 to 7233)
  AUTHORS   .
  TITLE     Direct Submission
  JOURNAL   Exported May 12, 2021 from SnapGene Server 1.1.58
            http://www.snapgene.com
FEATURES             Location/Qualifiers
     source          1..7233
                     /organism="synthetic DNA construct"
                     /mol_type="other DNA"
     primer_bind     complement(44..63)
                     /label=pRS-marker
                     /note="pRS vectors, use to sequence yeast selectable
                     marker"
     enhancer        235..614
                     /label=CMV enhancer
                     /note="human cytomegalovirus immediate early enhancer"
     promoter        615..818
                     /label=CMV promoter
                     /note="human cytomegalovirus (CMV) immediate early
                     promoter"
     primer_bind     769..789
                     /label=CMV-F
                     /note="Human CMV immediate early promoter, forward primer"
     primer_bind     863..882
                     /label=T7
                     /note="T7 promoter, forward primer"
     promoter        863..881
                     /label=T7 promoter
                     /note="promoter for bacteriophage T7 RNA polymerase"
     CDS             1582..2547
                     /codon_start=1
                     /product="promiscuous R118G mutant of the E. coli biotin
                     protein ligase (Cronan, 2005)"
                     /label=BirA(R118G)
                     /note="also known as BirA* or BioID"
                     /translation="MDKDNTVPLKLIALLANGEFHSGEQLGETLGMSRAAINKHIQTLR
                     DWGVDVFTVPGKGYSLPEPIQLLNAKQILGQLDGGSVAVLPVIDSTNQYLLDRIGELKS
                     GDACIAEYQQAGRGGRGRKWFSPFGANLYLSMFWRLEQGPAAAIGLSLVIGIVMAEVLR
                     KLGADKVRVKWPNDLYLQDRKLAGILVELTGKTGDAAQIVIGAGINMAMRRVEESVVNQ
                     GWITLQEAGINLDRNTLAAMLIRELRAALELFEQEGLAPYLSRWEKLDNFINRPVKLII
                     GDKEIFGISRGIDKQGALLLEQDGIIKPWMGGEISLRSAEK"
     CDS             2578..2604
                     /codon_start=1
                     /product="HA (human influenza hemagglutinin) epitope tag"
                     /label=HA
                     /translation="YPYDVPDYA"
     primer_bind     complement(2824..2841)
                     /label=BGH-rev
                     /note="Bovine growth hormone terminator, reverse primer.
                     Also called BGH reverse"
     polyA_signal    2830..3054
                     /label=bGH poly(A) signal
                     /note="bovine growth hormone polyadenylation signal"
     rep_origin      3100..3528
                     /direction=RIGHT
                     /label=f1 ori
                     /note="f1 bacteriophage origin of replication; arrow
                     indicates direction of (+) strand synthesis"
     primer_bind     complement(3187..3206)
                     /label=F1ori-R
                     /note="F1 origin, reverse primer"
     primer_bind     3397..3418
                     /label=F1ori-F
                     /note="F1 origin, forward primer"
     primer_bind     complement(3537..3557)
                     /label=pBABE 3'
                     /note="SV40 enhancer, reverse primer for pBABE vectors"
     promoter        3542..3871
                     /label=SV40 promoter
                     /note="SV40 enhancer and early promoter"
     rep_origin      3722..3857
                     /label=SV40 ori
                     /note="SV40 origin of replication"
     primer_bind     3784..3803
                     /label=SV40pro-F
                     /note="SV40 promoter/origin, forward primer"
     CDS             3938..4732
                     /codon_start=1
                     /gene="aph(3')-II (or nptII)"
                     /product="aminoglycoside phosphotransferase from Tn5"
                     /label=NeoR/KanR
                     /note="confers resistance to neomycin, kanamycin, and G418
                     (Geneticin(R))"
                     /translation="MIEQDGLHAGSPAAWVERLFGYDWAQQTIGCSDAAVFRLSAQGRP
                     VLFVKTDLSGALNELQDEAARLSWLATTGVPCAAVLDVVTEAGRDWLLLGEVPGQDLLS
                     SHLAPAEKVSIMADAMRRLHTLDPATCPFDHQAKHRIERARTRMEAGLVDQDDLDEEHQ
                     GLAPAELFARLKARMPDGEDLVVTHGDACLPNIMVENGRFSGFIDCGRLGVADRYQDIA
                     LATRDIAEELGGEWADRFLVLYGIAAPDSQRIAFYRLLDEFF"
     primer_bind     complement(3992..4011)
                     /label=Neo-R
                     /note="Neomycin resistance gene, reverse primer"
     primer_bind     4602..4621
                     /label=Neo-F
                     /note="Neomycin resistance gene, forward primer"
     polyA_signal    4906..5027
                     /label=SV40 poly(A) signal
                     /note="SV40 polyadenylation signal"
     primer_bind     complement(4943..4962)
                     /label=SV40pA-R
                     /note="SV40 polyA, reverse primer"
     primer_bind     4997..5016
                     /label=EBV-rev
                     /note="SV40 polyA terminator, reverse primer"
     primer_bind     complement(5076..5092)
                     /label=M13 rev
                     /note="common sequencing primer, one of multiple similar
                     variants"
     primer_bind     complement(5076..5092)
                     /label=M13 Reverse
                     /note="In lacZ gene. Also called M13-rev"
     primer_bind     complement(5089..5111)
                     /label=M13/pUC Reverse
                     /note="In lacZ gene"
     protein_bind    5100..5116
                     /label=lac operator
                     /bound_moiety="lac repressor encoded by lacI"
                     /note="The lac repressor binds to the lac operator to
                     inhibit transcription in E. coli. This inhibition can be
                     relieved by adding lactose or
                     isopropyl-beta-D-thiogalactopyranoside (IPTG)."
     promoter        complement(5124..5154)
                     /label=lac promoter
                     /note="promoter for the E. coli lac operon"
     protein_bind    5169..5190
                     /label=CAP binding site
                     /bound_moiety="E. coli catabolite activator protein"
                     /note="CAP binding activates transcription in the presence
                     of cAMP."
     primer_bind     complement(5307..5324)
                     /label=L4440
                     /note="L4440 vector, forward primer"
     rep_origin      complement(5478..6066)
                     /direction=LEFT
                     /label=ori
                     /note="high-copy-number ColE1/pMB1/pBR322/pUC origin of
                     replication"
     primer_bind     complement(5558..5577)
                     /label=pBR322ori-F
                     /note="pBR322 origin, forward primer"
     CDS             complement(6237..7097)
                     /codon_start=1
                     /gene="bla"
                     /product="beta-lactamase"
                     /label=AmpR
                     /note="confers resistance to ampicillin, carbenicillin, and
                     related antibiotics"
                     /translation="MSIQHFRVALIPFFAAFCLPVFAHPETLVKVKDAEDQLGARVGYI
                     ELDLNSGKILESFRPEERFPMMSTFKVLLCGAVLSRIDAGQEQLGRRIHYSQNDLVEYS
                     PVTEKHLTDGMTVRELCSAAITMSDNTAANLLLTTIGGPKELTAFLHNMGDHVTRLDRW
                     EPELNEAIPNDERDTTMPVAMATTLRKLLTGELLTLASRQQLIDWMEADKVAGPLLRSA
                     LPAGWFIADKSGAGERGSRGIIAALGPDGKPSRIVVIYTTGSQATMDERNRQIAEIGAS
                     LIKHW"
     primer_bind     6860..6879
                     /label=Amp-R
                     /note="Ampicillin resistance gene, reverse primer"
     promoter        complement(7098..7202)
                     /gene="bla"
                     /label=AmpR promoter
ORIGIN
        1 gacggatcgg gagatctccc gatcccctat ggtgcactct cagtacaatc tgctctgatg
       61 ccgcatagtt aagccagtat ctgctccctg cttgtgtgtt ggaggtcgct gagtagtgcg
      121 cgagcaaaat ttaagctaca acaaggcaag gcttgaccga caattgcatg aagaatctgc
      181 ttagggttag gcgttttgcg ctgcttcgcg atgtacgggc cagatatacg cgttgacatt
      241 gattattgac tagttattaa tagtaatcaa ttacggggtc attagttcat agcccatata
      301 tggagttccg cgttacataa cttacggtaa atggcccgcc tggctgaccg cccaacgacc
      361 cccgcccatt gacgtcaata atgacgtatg ttcccatagt aacgccaata gggactttcc
      421 attgacgtca atgggtggag tatttacggt aaactgccca cttggcagta catcaagtgt
      481 atcatatgcc aagtacgccc cctattgacg tcaatgacgg taaatggccc gcctggcatt
      541 atgcccagta catgacctta tgggactttc ctacttggca gtacatctac gtattagtca
      601 tcgctattac catggtgatg cggttttggc agtacatcaa tgggcgtgga tagcggtttg
      661 actcacgggg atttccaagt ctccacccca ttgacgtcaa tgggagtttg ttttggcacc
      721 aaaatcaacg ggactttcca aaatgtcgta acaactccgc cccattgacg caaatgggcg
      781 gtaggcgtgt acggtgggag gtctatataa gcagagctct ctggctaact agagaaccca
      841 ctgcttactg gcttatcgaa attaatacga ctcactatag ggagacccaa gctggctagc
      901 aagcttaccg gtaggacaat ggggacccgg gacgacgagt acgactacct attcaaagtg
      961 gtgctcatcg gggactcagg cgtgggcaag agcaacctgc tgtcgcgctt cacccgcaac
     1021 gagttcaacc tggagagcaa gagcaccatc ggcgtggagt tcgccacccg cagcatccag
     1081 gtggacggca agaccatcaa ggcgcagatc tgggacaccg ctggcctgga gcgctaccgc
     1141 gccatcacct ccgcgtacta ccgtggtgca gtgggcgccc tgctggtgta cgacatcgcc
     1201 aagcacctga cctatgagaa cgtggagcgc tggctgaagg agctgcggga ccacgcagac
     1261 agcaacatcg tcatcatgct ggtgggcaac aagagtgacc tgcgccacct gcgggctgtg
     1321 cccactgacg aggcccgcgc cttcgcagaa aagaacaact tgtccttcat cgagaccgca
     1381 gccttggatt ccactaacgt agaggaagca ttcaagaaca tcctcacaga gatctaccgc
     1441 atcgtgtcac agaaacagat cgcagaccgt gctgcccacg acgagtcccc ggggaacaac
     1501 gtggtggaca tcagcgtgcc gcccaccacg gacggacaga agcccaacaa gctgcaggaa
     1561 ttcggagccg gagctggtac catggacaag gacaacaccg tgcccctgaa gctgatcgcc
     1621 ctgctggcca acggcgagtt ccactctggc gagcagctgg gagagaccct gggaatgagc
     1681 agagccgcca tcaacaagca catccagaca ctgagagact ggggagtgga cgtgttcacc
     1741 gtgcctggca agggctacag cctgcctgag cctatccagc tgctgaacgc caagcagatc
     1801 ctgggacagc tggatggcgg aagcgtggcc gtgctgcctg tgatcgactc caccaatcag
     1861 tacctgctgg acagaatcgg agagctgaag tccggcgacg cctgcatcgc cgagtaccag
     1921 caggctggca gaggaggcag aggacggaag tggttcagcc cattcggagc caacctgtac
     1981 ctgtccatgt tctggagact ggagcaggga cctgctgctg ccatcggact gagtctggtg
     2041 atcggaatcg tgatggccga ggtgctgaga aagctgggag ccgacaaggt gagagtgaag
     2101 tggcctaatg acctgtacct ccaggaccgc aagctggctg gcatcctggt ggagctgaca
     2161 ggcaagacag gcgatgccgc tcagatcgtg atcggagccg gaatcaacat ggccatgaga
     2221 agagtggagg agagcgtggt gaaccagggc tggatcaccc tgcaggaggc tggcatcaac
     2281 ctggaccgga acaccctggc cgccatgctg atcagagagc tgagagccgc tctggagctg
     2341 ttcgagcagg agggactggc tccttacctg agcagatggg agaagctgga caacttcatc
     2401 aacagacctg tgaagctgat catcggcgac aaggaaatct tcggcatctc cagaggaatc
     2461 gacaagcagg gagctctgct gctggagcag gacggaatca tcaagccctg gatgggcgga
     2521 gaaatctccc tgagaagcgc agagaaggga tccgtcgacg gagccggtgc tggcgcatac
     2581 ccctacgacg tgcccgacta cgcaggctcc gcagttccag cggtagaaat cacccacacc
     2641 ttctgggaaa ggaacctgcc ctctgtttct ggcctgctga agatcattgg attttccaca
     2701 tcagtaactg ccctggggtt tgtgctgtac aaatacaagc tcctgccacg gtcttgaccc
     2761 ggggatatcc agcacagtgg cggccgctcg agtctagagg gcccgtttaa acccgctgat
     2821 cagcctcgac tgtgccttct agttgccagc catctgttgt ttgcccctcc cccgtgcctt
     2881 ccttgaccct ggaaggtgcc actcccactg tcctttccta ataaaatgag gaaattgcat
     2941 cgcattgtct gagtaggtgt cattctattc tggggggtgg ggtggggcag gacagcaagg
     3001 gggaggattg ggaagacaat agcaggcatg ctggggatgc ggtgggctct atggcttctg
     3061 aggcggaaag aaccagctgg ggctctaggg ggtatccccn nnnnnnnnnn nnnnnnnnnn
     3121 nnnnnnnnnn nnnnnnnnnn nnnnnnnnnn nnnnnnnnnn nnnnnnnnnn nnnnnnnnnn
     3181 nnnnnnnnnn nnnnnnnnnn nnnnnnnnnn nnnnnnnnnn nnncnnnnnn nnnnnnnnnn
     3241 nnnnnnnnnn nnnnnnnnnn nnnnnnnnnn nnnnnnnnnn nnnnnnnnnn nnnnnnnnnn
     3301 nnnnnnnnnn nnnnnannnn nnnnnnnnnn nnnnnnnnnn nnnnnnnnnn nnnnnnnnnn
     3361 nnnnnccttt gacgttggag tccacgttct ttaatagtgg actcttgttc caaactggaa
     3421 caacactcaa ccctatctcg gtctattctt ttgatttata agggattttg ccgatttcgg
     3481 cctattggtt aaaaaatgag ctgatttaac aaaaatttaa cgcgaattaa ttctgtggaa
     3541 tgtgtgtcag ttagggtgtg gaaagtcccc aggctcccca gcaggcagaa gtatgcaaag
     3601 catgcatctc aattagtcag caaccaggtg tggaaagtcc ccaggctccc cagcaggcag
     3661 aagtatgcaa agcatgcatc tcaattagtc agcaaccata gtcccgcccc taactccgcc
     3721 catcccgccc ctaactccgc ccagttccgc ccattctccg ccccatggct gactaatttt
     3781 ttttatttat gcagaggccg aggccgcctc tgcctctgag ctattccaga agtagtgagg
     3841 aggctttttt ggaggcctag gcttttgcaa aaagctcccg ggagcttgta tatccatttt
     3901 cggatctgat caagagacag gatgaggatc gtttcgcatg attgaacaag atggattgca
     3961 cgcaggttct ccggccgctt gggtggagag gctattcggc tatgactggg cacaacagac
     4021 aatcggctgc tctgatgccg ccgtgttccg gctgtcagcg caggggcgcc cggttctttt
     4081 tgtcaagacc gacctgtccg gtgccctgaa tgaactgcag gacgaggcag cgcggctatc
     4141 gtggctggcc acgacgggcg ttccttgcgc agctgtgctc gacgttgtca ctgaagcggg
     4201 aagggactgg ctgctattgg gcgaagtgcc ggggcaggat ctcctgtcat ctcaccttgc
     4261 tcctgccgag aaagtatcca tcatggctga tgcaatgcgg cggctgcata cgcttgatcc
     4321 ggctacctgc ccattcgacc accaagcgaa acatcgcatc gagcgagcac gtactcggat
     4381 ggaagccggt cttgtcgatc aggatgatct ggacgaagag catcaggggc tcgcgccagc
     4441 cgaactgttc gccaggctca aggcgcgcat gcccgacggc gaggatctcg tcgtgaccca
     4501 tggcgatgcc tgcttgccga atatcatggt ggaaaatggc cgcttttctg gattcatcga
     4561 ctgtggccgg ctgggtgtgg cggaccgcta tcaggacata gcgttggcta cccgtgatat
     4621 tgctgaagag cttggcggcg aatgggctga ccgcttcctc gtgctttacg gtatcgccgc
     4681 tcccgattcg cagcgcatcg ccttctatcg ccttcttgac gagttcttct gagcgggact
     4741 ctggggttcg aaatgaccga ccaagcgacg cccaacctgc catcacgaga tttcgattcc
     4801 accgccgcct tctatgaaag gttgggcttc ggaatcgttt tccgggacgc cggctggatg
     4861 atcctccagc gcggggatct catgctggag ttcttcgccc accccaactt gtttattgca
     4921 gcttataatg gttacaaata aagcaatagc atcacaaatt tcacaaataa agcatttttt
     4981 tcactgcatt ctagttgtgg tttgtccaaa ctcatcaatg tatcttatca tgtctgtata
     5041 ccgtcgacct ctagctagag cttggcgtaa tcatggtcat agctgtttcc tgtgtgaaat
     5101 tgttatccgc tcacaattcc acacaacata cgagccggaa gcataaagtg taaagcctgg
     5161 ggtgcctaat gagtgagcta actcacatta attgcgttgc gctcactgcc cgctttccag
     5221 tcgggaaacc tgtcgtgcca gctgcattaa tgaatcggcc aacgcgcggg gagaggcggt
     5281 ttgcgtattg ggcgctcttc cgcttcctcg ctcactgact cgctgcgctc ggtcgttcgg
     5341 ctgcggcgag cggtatcagc tcactcaaag gcggtaatac ggttatccac agaatcaggg
     5401 gataacgcag gaaagaacat gtgagcaaaa ggccagcaaa aggccaggaa ccgtaaaaag
     5461 gccgcgttgc tggcgttttt ccataggctc cgcccccctg acgagcatca caaaaatcga
     5521 cgctcaagtc agaggtggcg aaacccgaca ggactataaa gataccaggc gtttccccct
     5581 ggaagctccc tcgtgcgctc tcctgttccg accctgccgc ttaccggata cctgtccgcc
     5641 tttctccctt cgggaagcgt ggcgctttct catagctcac gctgtaggta tctcagttcg
     5701 gtgtaggtcg ttcgctccaa gctgggctgt gtgcacgaac cccccgttca gcccgaccgc
     5761 tgcgccttat ccggtaacta tcgtcttgag tccaacccgg taagacacga cttatcgcca
     5821 ctggcagcag ccactggtaa caggattagc agagcgaggt atgtaggcgg tgctacagag
     5881 ttcttgaagt ggtggcctaa ctacggctac actagaagaa cagtatttgg tatctgcgct
     5941 ctgctgaagc cagttacctt cggaaaaaga gttggtagct cttgatccgg caaacaaacc
     6001 accgctggta gcggtggttt ttttgtttgc aagcagcaga ttacgcgcag aaaaaaagga
     6061 tctcaagaag atcctttgat cttttctacg gggtctgacg ctcagtggaa cgaaaactca
     6121 cgttaaggga ttttggtcat gagattatca aaaaggatct tcacctagat ccttttaaat
     6181 taaaaatgaa gttttaaatc aatctaaagt atatatgagt aaacttggtc tgacagttac
     6241 caatgcttaa tcagtgaggc acctatctca gcgatctgtc tatttcgttc atccatagtt
     6301 gcctgactcc ccgtcgtgta gataactacg atacgggagg gcttaccatc tggccccagt
     6361 gctgcaatga taccgcgaga cccacgctca ccggctccag atttatcagc aataaaccag
     6421 ccagccggaa gggccgagcg cagaagtggt cctgcaactt tatccgcctc catccagtct
     6481 attaattgtt gccgggaagc tagagtaagt agttcgccag ttaatagttt gcgcaacgtt
     6541 gttgccattg ctacaggcat cgtggtgtca cgctcgtcgt ttggtatggc ttcattcagc
     6601 tccggttccc aacgatcaag gcgagttaca tgatccccca tgttgtgcaa aaaagcggtt
     6661 agctccttcg gtcctccgat cgttgtcaga agtaagttgg ccgcagtgtt atcactcatg
     6721 gttatggcag cactgcataa ttctcttact gtcatgccat ccgtaagatg cttttctgtg
     6781 actggtgagt actcaaccaa gtcattctga gaatagtgta tgcggcgacc gagttgctct
     6841 tgcccggcgt caatacggga taataccgcg ccacatagca gaactttaaa agtgctcatc
     6901 attggaaaac gttcttcggg gcgaaaactc tcaaggatct taccgctgtt gagatccagt
     6961 tcgatgtaac ccactcgtgc acccaactga tcttcagcat cttttacttt caccagcgtt
     7021 tctgggtgag caaaaacagg aaggcaaaat gccgcaaaaa agggaataag ggcgacacgg
     7081 aaatgttgaa tactcatact cttccttttt caatattatt gaagcattta tcagggttat
     7141 tgtctcatga gcggatacat atttgaatgt atttagaaaa ataaacaaat aggggttccg
     7201 cgcacatttc cccgaaaagt gccacctgac gtc
//
